Addgene plasmid #161903: pEGFP-N1-HSD17B11-WT-FLAGC
Purpose: Expresses human HSD17B11 with a C-terminal FLAG-GFP tag. Confers G418 resistance.
Depositing lab: Sébastien Britton. Depositing organization: CNRS UMR 5089, Institute of Pharmacology and Structural Biology (IPBS). Publication: SDR enzymes oxidize specific lipidic alkynylcarbinols into cytotoxic protein-reactive species. Demange P, Joly E, Marcoux J, Zanon PRA, Listunov D, Rulliere P, Barthes C, Noirot C, Izquierdo JB, Rozie A, Pradines K, Hee R, de Brito MV, Marcellin M, Serre RF, Bouchez O, Burlet-Schiltz O, Oliveira MCF, Ballereau S, Bernardes-Genisson V, Maraval V, Calsou P, Hacker SM, Genisson Y, Chauvin R, Britton S. Elife. 2022 May 10;11. pii: 73913. doi: 10.7554/eLife.73913. PubMed 35535493.
Backbone
  Vector backbone: pEGFP-N1-FLAGC
  Backbone manufacturer: Addgene #60360
  Backbone size w/o insert (bp): 4718
  Total vector size (bp): 5623
  Vector type: Mammalian Expression
  Selectable markers: Neomycin (select with G418)
Growth in bacteria
  Bacterial resistance: Kanamycin, 50 μg/mL
  Growth temperature: 37°C
  Growth strain: DH5alpha
  Copy number: High Copy
Gene/Insert
  Gene/Insert name: hydroxysteroid 17-beta dehydrogenase 11
  Species: H. sapiens (human)
  Insert size (bp): 905
  Entrez Gene: HSD17B11 (a.k.a. 17-BETA-HSD11, 17-BETA-HSDXI, 17BHSD11, DHRS8, PAN1B, RETSDR2, SDR16C2)
  Promoter: CMV
  Tag / fusion protein: FLAG-GFP (C terminal on insert)
  Cloning method: Restriction Enzyme; 5′ cloning site XhoI (not destroyed); 3′ cloning site MluI (not destroyed)
  Sequencing primers: 5′ SEQ-CMV-F (GTAGGCGTGTACGGTGGGAGG); 3′ SEQ-GFPN-R (CTCCTCGCCCTTGCTCACC)
Terms and licenses: Academic/Nonprofit Terms; Industry Terms: Not Available to Industry
Depositor comments: Polymorphism rs6531985
How to cite: pEGFP-N1-HSD17B11-WT-FLAGC was a gift from Sébastien Britton (Addgene plasmid # 161903 ; http://n2t.net/addgene:161903 ; RRID:Addgene_161903)
