[The description below was written by a language model from this plasmid's Addgene catalogue record and pLannotate feature annotations shown in this document.]
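Description:
pEGFP-N1-HSD17B11-WT-FLAGC is a 5.6 kb mammalian expression plasmid built on the pEGFP-N1-FLAGC backbone. It carries the wild-type human HSD17B11 coding sequence (hydroxysteroid 17-beta dehydrogenase 11, a short-chain dehydrogenase/reductase also known as DHRS8 or SDR16C2), cloned between XhoI and MluI sites that both remain intact. The roughly 900 bp open reading frame sits immediately downstream of the human CMV immediate-early enhancer and promoter. It is followed in the same orientation by a short FLAG epitope (annotated as a single-unit fragment of a 3xFLAG match) and then by EGFP, so the enzyme is produced with a C-terminal FLAG-GFP tag, as the record states. An SV40 polyadenylation signal terminates the transcript. The depositor notes that the insert carries the rs6531985 polymorphism.

Propagation in E. coli relies on a high-copy ColE1/pUC-type origin, and an f1 origin is also present. A single Tn5 aminoglycoside phosphotransferase gene (NeoR/KanR) serves both hosts. A bacterial bla-type promoter drives it for kanamycin selection in bacteria, and the adjacent SV40 enhancer/early promoter drives it for G418 selection in mammalian cells, with an HSV TK poly(A) signal at its end. The small annotated fragments of large T antigen, ble and bGH poly(A) appear to be backbone remnants or partial matches rather than functional elements.

The construct suits transient or stable expression of tagged HSD17B11 in mammalian cells. The GFP moiety allows visualisation of expression and localisation, and the FLAG epitope allows antibody-based detection or pull-down. The associated publication concerns the oxidation of lipidic alkynylcarbinols by SDR enzymes into cytotoxic, protein-reactive species, and the "WT" designation suggests this plasmid is the wild-type reference in that work.
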