Features (pLannotate 1.2.2; 16 found; start..end, strand, type, name):
     28..56      +  misc_feature   MCS (fragment): multiple cloning site
     61..960     +  CDS            HSD17B11: DHB11_HUMAN - Also known as DHRS8, PAN1B, SDR16C2. Experimental evidence at protein level: Swiss-Prot protein existence level 1. Can convert androstan-3-alpha,17-beta-diol (3-alpha-diol) to androsterone in vitro, suggesting that it may participate in androgen metabolism during steroidogenesis. May act by metabolizing compounds that stimulate steroid synthesis and/or by generating metabolites that inhibit it. Has no activity toward DHEA (dehydroepiandrosterone), or A- dione (4-androste-3,17-dione), and only a slight activity toward testosterone to A-dione. Tumor-associated antigen in cutaneous
    967..990     +  CDS            3xFLAG (fragment): three tandem FLAG® epitope tags
   1006..1725    +  CDS            EGFP: the original enhanced GFP (Yang et al., 1996) mammalian codon-optimized
   1742..1825    +  CDS            large T antigen (fragment): large T antigen from SV40 (simian virus 40)
   1848..1969    +  polyA_signal   SV40 poly(A) signal: SV40 polyadenylation signal
   2003..2431    -  rep_origin     f1 ori (sequence partly withheld): f1 bacteriophage origin of replication; arrow indicates direction of (+) strand synthesis
   2458..2562    +  promoter       AmpR promoter: bla
   2564..2921    +  promoter       SV40 promoter: SV40 enhancer and early promoter
   2956..3750    +  CDS            NeoR/KanR: aminoglycoside phosphotransferase from Tn5; aph(3')-II (or nptII); confers resistance to neomycin, kanamycin, and G418 (Geneticin®)
   3771..3923    +  CDS            ble (fragment): BLE_KLEPN - Experimental evidence at protein level: Swiss-Prot protein existence level 1. Binding protein with a strong affinity to the bleomycin family of antibiotics. Binds to CL990; an antimitotic-antibiotic compound. From Klebsiella pneumoniae.
   3982..4029    +  polyA_signal   HSV TK poly(A) signal: herpes simplex virus thymidine kinase polyadenylation signal (Cole and Stacy, 1985)
   4120..4136    -  polyA_signal   bGH poly(A) signal (fragment): bovine growth hormone polyadenylation signal
   4358..4946    +  rep_origin     ori: high-copy-number ColE1/pMB1/pBR322/pUC origin of replication
   5121..5424    +  enhancer       CMV enhancer: human cytomegalovirus immediate early enhancer
   5425..5       +  promoter       CMV promoter (across the origin): human cytomegalovirus (CMV) immediate early promoter
>Addgene plasmid #161903 | pEGFP-N1-HSD17B11-WT-FLAGC | depositor full sequence | sequence record 314095 | pEGFP-N1-HSD17B11-WT-FLAGC sequence 5623 bps
GAGCTGGTTTAGTGAACCGTCAGATCCGCTAGCGCTACCGGACTCAGATCTCGAGCCACCATGAAATTTC
TTCTGGACATCCTCCTGCTTCTCCCGTTACTGATCGTCTGCTCCCTAGAGTCCTTCGTGAAGCTTTTTAT
TCCTAAGAGGAGAAAATCAGTCACCGGCGAAATCGTGCTGATTACAGGAGCTGGGCATGGAATTGGGAGA
CTGACTGCCTATGAATTTGCTAAACTTAAAAGCAAGCTGGTTCTCTGGGATATAAATAAGCATGGACTGG
AGGAAACAGCTGCCAAATGCAAGGGACTGGGTGCCAAGGTTCATACCTTTGTGGTAGACTGCAGCAACCG
AGAAGATATTTACAGCTCTGCAAAGAAGGTGAAGGCAGAAATTGGAGATGTTAGTATTTTAGTAAATAAT
GCTGGTGTAGTCTATACATCAGATTTGTTTGCTACACAAGATCCTCAGATTGAAAAGACTTTTGAAGTTA
ATGTACTTGCACATTTCTGGACTACAAAGGCATTTCTTCCTGCAATGACGAAGAATAACCATGGCCATAT
TGTCACTGTGGCTTCGGCAGCTGGACATGTTTCGGTCCCCTTCTTACTGGCTTACTGTTCAAGCAAGTTT
GCTGCTGTTGGATTTCATAAAACTTTGACAGATGAACTGGCTGCCTTACAAATAACTGGAGTCAAAACAA
CATGTCTGTGTCCTAATTTCGTAAACACTGGCTTCATCAAAAATCCAAGTACAAGTTTGGGACCCACTCT
GGAACCTGAGGAAGTGGTAAACAGGCTGATGCATGGGATTCTGACTGAGCAGAAGATGATTTTTATTCCA
TCTTCTATAGCTTTTTTAACAACATTGGAAAGGATCCTTCCTGAGCGTTTCCTGGCAGTTTTAAAACGAA
AAATCAGTGTTAAGTTTGATGCAGTTATTGGATATAAAATGAAAGCGCAAACGCGTGATTACAAGGATGA
CGACGATAAGCCACCGGTCGCCACCATGGTGAGCAAGGGCGAGGAGCTGTTCACCGGGGTGGTGCCCATC
CTGGTCGAGCTGGACGGCGACGTAAACGGCCACAAGTTCAGCGTGTCCGGCGAGGGCGAGGGCGATGCCA
CCTACGGCAAGCTGACCCTGAAGTTCATCTGCACCACCGGCAAGCTGCCCGTGCCCTGGCCCACCCTCGT
GACCACCCTGACCTACGGCGTGCAGTGCTTCAGCCGCTACCCCGACCACATGAAGCAGCACGACTTCTTC
AAGTCCGCCATGCCCGAAGGCTACGTCCAGGAGCGCACCATCTTCTTCAAGGACGACGGCAACTACAAGA
CCCGCGCCGAGGTGAAGTTCGAGGGCGACACCCTGGTGAACCGCATCGAGCTGAAGGGCATCGACTTCAA
GGAGGACGGCAACATCCTGGGGCACAAGCTGGAGTACAACTACAACAGCCACAACGTCTATATCATGGCC
GACAAGCAGAAGAACGGCATCAAGGTGAACTTCAAGATCCGCCACAACATCGAGGACGGCAGCGTGCAGC
TCGCCGACCACTACCAGCAGAACACCCCCATCGGCGACGGCCCCGTGCTGCTGCCCGACAACCACTACCT
GAGCACCCAGTCCGCCCTGAGCAAAGACCCCAACGAGAAGCGCGATCACATGGTCCTGCTGGAGTTCGTG
ACCGCCGCCGGGATCACTCTCGGCATGGACGAGCTGTACAAGTAAAGCGGCCGCGACTCTAGATCATAAT
CAGCCATACCACATTTGTAGAGGTTTTACTTGCTTTAAAAAACCTCCCACACCTCCCCCTGAACCTGAAA
CATAAAATGAATGCAATTGTTGTTGTTAACTTGTTTATTGCAGCTTATAATGGTTACAAATAAAGCAATA
GCATCACAAATTTCACAAATAAAGCATTTTTTTCACTGCATTCTAGTTGTGGTTTGTCCAAACTCATCAA
TGTATCTTAAGGCGTAAATTGTAAGCGTTAATATTTTGTTAAAATTCGCGTTAAATTTTTGTTAAATCAG
CTCATTTTTTAACCAATAGGCCGAAATCGGCAAAATCCCTTATAAATCAAAAGAATAGACCGAGATAGGG
T
[37 nt withheld, positions 2102-2138]
AAAGAACGTGGACTCCAACGTCAAAGG
[49 nt withheld, positions 2166-2214]
T
[91 nt withheld, positions 2216-2306]
G
[124 nt withheld, positions 2308-2431]
CAGGTGGCACTTTTCGGGGAAATGTGCGCGGAACCCCTATTTGTTTATTTTTCTAAATACATTCAAATAT
GTATCCGCTCATGAGACAATAACCCTGATAAATGCTTCAATAATATTGAAAAAGGAAGAGTCCTGAGGCG
GAAAGAACCAGCTGTGGAATGTGTGTCAGTTAGGGTGTGGAAAGTCCCCAGGCTCCCCAGCAGGCAGAAG
TATGCAAAGCATGCATCTCAATTAGTCAGCAACCAGGTGTGGAAAGTCCCCAGGCTCCCCAGCAGGCAGA
AGTATGCAAAGCATGCATCTCAATTAGTCAGCAACCATAGTCCCGCCCCTAACTCCGCCCATCCCGCCCC
TAACTCCGCCCAGTTCCGCCCATTCTCCGCCCCATGGCTGACTAATTTTTTTTATTTATGCAGAGGCCGA
GGCCGCCTCGGCCTCTGAGCTATTCCAGAAGTAGTGAGGAGGCTTTTTTGGAGGCCTAGGCTTTTGCAAA
GATCGATCAAGAGACAGGATGAGGATCGTTTCGCATGATTGAACAAGATGGATTGCACGCAGGTTCTCCG
GCCGCTTGGGTGGAGAGGCTATTCGGCTATGACTGGGCACAACAGACAATCGGCTGCTCTGATGCCGCCG
TGTTCCGGCTGTCAGCGCAGGGGCGCCCGGTTCTTTTTGTCAAGACCGACCTGTCCGGTGCCCTGAATGA
ACTGCAAGACGAGGCAGCGCGGCTATCGTGGCTGGCCACGACGGGCGTTCCTTGCGCAGCTGTGCTCGAC
GTTGTCACTGAAGCGGGAAGGGACTGGCTGCTATTGGGCGAAGTGCCGGGGCAGGATCTCCTGTCATCTC
ACCTTGCTCCTGCCGAGAAAGTATCCATCATGGCTGATGCAATGCGGCGGCTGCATACGCTTGATCCGGC
TACCTGCCCATTCGACCACCAAGCGAAACATCGCATCGAGCGAGCACGTACTCGGATGGAAGCCGGTCTT
GTCGATCAGGATGATCTGGACGAAGAGCATCAGGGGCTCGCGCCAGCCGAACTGTTCGCCAGGCTCAAGG
CGAGCATGCCCGACGGCGAGGATCTCGTCGTGACCCATGGCGATGCCTGCTTGCCGAATATCATGGTGGA
AAATGGCCGCTTTTCTGGATTCATCGACTGTGGCCGGCTGGGTGTGGCGGACCGCTATCAGGACATAGCG
TTGGCTACCCGTGATATTGCTGAAGAGCTTGGCGGCGAATGGGCTGACCGCTTCCTCGTGCTTTACGGTA
TCGCCGCTCCCGATTCGCAGCGCATCGCCTTCTATCGCCTTCTTGACGAGTTCTTCTGAGCGGGACTCTG
GGGTTCGAAATGACCGACCAAGCGACGCCCAACCTGCCATCACGAGATTTCGATTCCACCGCCGCCTTCT
ATGAAAGGTTGGGCTTCGGAATCGTTTTCCGGGACGCCGGCTGGATGATCCTCCAGCGCGGGGATCTCAT
GCTGGAGTTCTTCGCCCACCCTAGGGGGAGGCTAACTGAAACACGGAAGGAGACAATACCGGAAGGAACC
CGCGCTATGACGGCAATAAAAAGACAGAATAAAACGCACGGTGTTGGGTCGTTTGTTCATAAACGCGGGG
TTCGGTCCCAGGGCTGGCACTCTGTCGATACCCCACCGAGACCCCATTGGGGCCAATACGCCCGCGTTTC
TTCCTTTTCCCCACCCCACCCCCCAAGTTCGGGTGAAGGCCCAGGGCTCGCAGCCAACGTCGGGGCGGCA
GGCCCTGCCATAGCCTCAGGTTACTCATATATACTTTAGATTGATTTAAAACTTCATTTTTAATTTAAAA
GGATCTAGGTGAAGATCCTTTTTGATAATCTCATGACCAAAATCCCTTAACGTGAGTTTTCGTTCCACTG
AGCGTCAGACCCCGTAGAAAAGATCAAAGGATCTTCTTGAGATCCTTTTTTTCTGCGCGTAATCTGCTGC
TTGCAAACAAAAAAACCACCGCTACCAGCGGTGGTTTGTTTGCCGGATCAAGAGCTACCAACTCTTTTTC
CGAAGGTAACTGGCTTCAGCAGAGCGCAGATACCAAATACTGTCCTTCTAGTGTAGCCGTAGTTAGGCCA
CCACTTCAAGAACTCTGTAGCACCGCCTACATACCTCGCTCTGCTAATCCTGTTACCAGTGGCTGCTGCC
AGTGGCGATAAGTCGTGTCTTACCGGGTTGGACTCAAGACGATAGTTACCGGATAAGGCGCAGCGGTCGG
GCTGAACGGGGGGTTCGTGCACACAGCCCAGCTTGGAGCGAACGACCTACACCGAACTGAGATACCTACA
GCGTGAGCTATGAGAAAGCGCCACGCTTCCCGAAGGGAGAAAGGCGGACAGGTATCCGGTAAGCGGCAGG
GTCGGAACAGGAGAGCGCACGAGGGAGCTTCCAGGGGGAAACGCCTGGTATCTTTATAGTCCTGTCGGGT
TTCGCCACCTCTGACTTGAGCGTCGATTTTTGTGATGCTCGTCAGGGGGGCGGAGCCTATGGAAAAACGC
CAGCAACGCGGCCTTTTTACGGTTCCTGGCCTTTTGCTGGCCTTTTGCTCACATGTTCTTTCCTGCGTTA
TCCCCTGATTCTGTGGATAACCGTATTACCGCCATGCATTAGTTATTAATAGTAATCAATTACGGGGTCA
TTAGTTCATAGCCCATATATGGAGTTCCGCGTTACATAACTTACGGTAAATGGCCCGCCTGGCTGACCGC
CCAACGACCCCCGCCCATTGACGTCAATAATGACGTATGTTCCCATAGTAACGCCAATAGGGACTTTCCA
TTGACGTCAATGGGTGGAGTATTTACGGTAAACTGCCCACTTGGCAGTACATCAAGTGTATCATATGCCA
AGTACGCCCCCTATTGACGTCAATGACGGTAAATGGCCCGCCTGGCATTATGCCCAGTACATGACCTTAT
GGGACTTTCCTACTTGGCAGTACATCTACGTATTAGTCATCGCTATTACCATGGTGATGCGGTTTTGGCA
GTACATCAATGGGCGTGGATAGCGGTTTGACTCACGGGGATTTCCAAGTCTCCACCCCATTGACGTCAAT
GGGAGTTTGTTTTGGCACCAAAATCAACGGGACTTTCCAAAATGTCGTAACAACTCCGCCCCATTGACGC
AAATGGGCGGTAGGCGTGTACGGTGGGAGGTCTATATAAGCA
