Features (pLannotate 1.2.2; 16 found; start..end, strand, type, name):
     28..56      +  misc_feature   MCS (fragment): multiple cloning site
     61..960     +  CDS            HSD17B11: DHB11_HUMAN - Also known as DHRS8, PAN1B, SDR16C2. Experimental evidence at protein level: Swiss-Prot protein existence level 1. Can convert androstan-3-alpha,17-beta-diol (3-alpha-diol) to androsterone in vitro, suggesting that it may participate in androgen metabolism during steroidogenesis. May act by metabolizing compounds that stimulate steroid synthesis and/or by generating metabolites that inhibit it. Has no activity toward DHEA (dehydroepiandrosterone), or A- dione (4-androste-3,17-dione), and only a slight activity toward testosterone to A-dione. Tumor-associated antigen in cutaneous
    967..990     +  CDS            3xFLAG (fragment): three tandem FLAG® epitope tags
   1006..1725    +  CDS            EGFP: the original enhanced GFP (Yang et al., 1996) mammalian codon-optimized
   1742..1825    +  CDS            large T antigen (fragment): large T antigen from SV40 (simian virus 40)
   1848..1969    +  polyA_signal   SV40 poly(A) signal: SV40 polyadenylation signal
   2003..2431    -  rep_origin     f1 ori (sequence partly withheld): f1 bacteriophage origin of replication; arrow indicates direction of (+) strand synthesis
   2458..2562    +  promoter       AmpR promoter: bla
   2564..2921    +  promoter       SV40 promoter: SV40 enhancer and early promoter
   2956..3750    +  CDS            NeoR/KanR: aminoglycoside phosphotransferase from Tn5; aph(3')-II (or nptII); confers resistance to neomycin, kanamycin, and G418 (Geneticin®)
   3771..3923    +  CDS            ble (fragment): BLE_KLEPN - Experimental evidence at protein level: Swiss-Prot protein existence level 1. Binding protein with a strong affinity to the bleomycin family of antibiotics. Binds to CL990; an antimitotic-antibiotic compound. From Klebsiella pneumoniae.
   3982..4029    +  polyA_signal   HSV TK poly(A) signal: herpes simplex virus thymidine kinase polyadenylation signal (Cole and Stacy, 1985)
   4120..4136    -  polyA_signal   bGH poly(A) signal (fragment): bovine growth hormone polyadenylation signal
   4358..4946    +  rep_origin     ori: high-copy-number ColE1/pMB1/pBR322/pUC origin of replication
   5121..5424    +  enhancer       CMV enhancer: human cytomegalovirus immediate early enhancer
   5425..5       +  promoter       CMV promoter (across the origin): human cytomegalovirus (CMV) immediate early promoter
>Addgene plasmid #161903 | pEGFP-N1-HSD17B11-WT-FLAGC | addgene full sequence | sequence record 320522 | Addgene NGS Result
GAGCTGGTTTAGTGAACCGTCAGATCCGCTAGCGCTACCGGACTCAGATCTCGAGCCACCATGAAATTTC
TTCTGGACATCCTCCTGCTTCTCCCGTTACTGATCGTCTGCTCCCTAGAGTCCTTCGTGAAGCTTTTTAT
TCCTAAGAGGAGAAAATCAGTCACCGGCGAAATCGTGCTGATTACAGGAGCTGGGCATGGAATTGGGAGA
CTGACTGCCTATGAATTTGCTAAACTTAAAAGCAAGCTGGTTCTCTGGGATATAAATAAGCATGGACTGG
AGGAAACAGCTGCCAAATGCAAGGGACTGGGTGCCAAGGTTCATACCTTTGTGGTAGACTGCAGCAACCG
AGAAGATATTTACAGCTCTGCAAAGAAGGTGAAGGCAGAAATTGGAGATGTTAGTATTTTAGTAAATAAT
GCTGGTGTAGTCTATACATCAGATTTGTTTGCTACACAAGATCCTCAGATTGAAAAGACTTTTGAAGTTA
ATGTACTTGCACATTTCTGGACTACAAAGGCATTTCTTCCTGCAATGACGAAGAATAACCATGGCCATAT
TGTCACTGTGGCTTCGGCAGCTGGACATGTTTCGGTCCCCTTCTTACTGGCTTACTGTTCAAGCAAGTTT
GCTGCTGTTGGATTTCATAAAACTTTGACAGATGAACTGGCTGCCTTACAAATAACTGGAGTCAAAACAA
CATGTCTGTGTCCTAATTTCGTAAACACTGGCTTCATCAAAAATCCAAGTACAAGTTTGGGACCCACTCT
GGAACCTGAGGAAGTGGTAAACAGGCTGATGCATGGGATTCTGACTGAGCAGAAGATGATTTTTATTCCA
TCTTCTATAGCTTTTTTAACAACATTGGAAAGGATCCTTCCTGAGCGTTTCCTGGCAGTTTTAAAACGAA
AAATCAGTGTTAAGTTTGATGCAGTTATTGGATATAAAATGAAAGCGCAAACGCGTGATTACAAGGATGA
CGACGATAAGCCACCGGTCGCCACCATGGTGAGCAAGGGCGAGGAGCTGTTCACCGGGGTGGTGCCCATC
CTGGTCGAGCTGGACGGCGACGTAAACGGCCACAAGTTCAGCGTGTCCGGCGAGGGCGAGGGCGATGCCA
CCTACGGCAAGCTGACCCTGAAGTTCATCTGCACCACCGGCAAGCTGCCCGTGCCCTGGCCCACCCTCGT
GACCACCCTGACCTACGGCGTGCAGTGCTTCAGCCGCTACCCCGACCACATGAAGCAGCACGACTTCTTC
AAGTCCGCCATGCCCGAAGGCTACGTCCAGGAGCGCACCATCTTCTTCAAGGACGACGGCAACTACAAGA
CCCGCGCCGAGGTGAAGTTCGAGGGCGACACCCTGGTGAACCGCATCGAGCTGAAGGGCATCGACTTCAA
GGAGGACGGCAACATCCTGGGGCACAAGCTGGAGTACAACTACAACAGCCACAACGTCTATATCATGGCC
GACAAGCAGAAGAACGGCATCAAGGTGAACTTCAAGATCCGCCACAACATCGAGGACGGCAGCGTGCAGC
TCGCCGACCACTACCAGCAGAACACCCCCATCGGCGACGGCCCCGTGCTGCTGCCCGACAACCACTACCT
GAGCACCCAGTCCGCCCTGAGCAAAGACCCCAACGAGAAGCGCGATCACATGGTCCTGCTGGAGTTCGTG
ACCGCCGCCGGGATCACTCTCGGCATGGACGAGCTGTACAAGTAAAGCGGCCGCGACTCTAGATCATAAT
CAGCCATACCACATTTGTAGAGGTTTTACTTGCTTTAAAAAACCTCCCACACCTCCCCCTGAACCTGAAA
CATAAAATGAATGCAATTGTTGTTGTTAACTTGTTTATTGCAGCTTATAATGGTTACAAATAAAGCAATA
GCATCACAAATTTCACAAATAAAGCATTTTTTTCACTGCATTCTAGTTGTGGTTTGTCCAAACTCATCAA
TGTATCTTAAGGCGTAAATTGTAAGCGTTAATATTTTGTTAAAATTCGCGTTAAATTTTTGTTAAATCAG
CTCATTTTTTAACCAATAGGCCGAAATCGGCAAAATCCCTTATAAATCAAAAGAATAGACCGAGATAGGG
T
[37 nt withheld, positions 2102-2138]
AAAGAACGTGGACTCCAACGTCAAAGG
[49 nt withheld, positions 2166-2214]
T
[91 nt withheld, positions 2216-2306]
G
[124 nt withheld, positions 2308-2431]
CAGGTGGCACTTTTCGGGGAAATGTGCGCGGAACCCCTATTTGTTTATTTTTCTAAATACATTCAAATAT
GTATCCGCTCATGAGACAATAACCCTGATAAATGCTTCAATAATATTGAAAAAGGAAGAGTCCTGAGGCG
GAAAGAACCAGCTGTGGAATGTGTGTCAGTTAGGGTGTGGAAAGTCCCCAGGCTCCCCAGCAGGCAGAAG
TATGCAAAGCATGCATCTCAATTAGTCAGCAACCAGGTGTGGAAAGTCCCCAGGCTCCCCAGCAGGCAGA
AGTATGCAAAGCATGCATCTCAATTAGTCAGCAACCATAGTCCCGCCCCTAACTCCGCCCATCCCGCCCC
TAACTCCGCCCAGTTCCGCCCATTCTCCGCCCCATGGCTGACTAATTTTTTTTATTTATGCAGAGGCCGA
GGCCGCCTCGGCCTCTGAGCTATTCCAGAAGTAGTGAGGAGGCTTTTTTGGAGGCCTAGGCTTTTGCAAA
GATCGATCAAGAGACAGGATGAGGATCGTTTCGCATGATTGAACAAGATGGATTGCACGCAGGTTCTCCG
GCCGCTTGGGTGGAGAGGCTATTCGGCTATGACTGGGCACAACAGACAATCGGCTGCTCTGATGCCGCCG
TGTTCCGGCTGTCAGCGCAGGGGCGCCCGGTTCTTTTTGTCAAGACCGACCTGTCCGGTGCCCTGAATGA
ACTGCAAGACGAGGCAGCGCGGCTATCGTGGCTGGCCACGACGGGCGTTCCTTGCGCAGCTGTGCTCGAC
GTTGTCACTGAAGCGGGAAGGGACTGGCTGCTATTGGGCGAAGTGCCGGGGCAGGATCTCCTGTCATCTC
ACCTTGCTCCTGCCGAGAAAGTATCCATCATGGCTGATGCAATGCGGCGGCTGCATACGCTTGATCCGGC
TACCTGCCCATTCGACCACCAAGCGAAACATCGCATCGAGCGAGCACGTACTCGGATGGAAGCCGGTCTT
GTCGATCAGGATGATCTGGACGAAGAGCATCAGGGGCTCGCGCCAGCCGAACTGTTCGCCAGGCTCAAGG
CGAGCATGCCCGACGGCGAGGATCTCGTCGTGACCCATGGCGATGCCTGCTTGCCGAATATCATGGTGGA
AAATGGCCGCTTTTCTGGATTCATCGACTGTGGCCGGCTGGGTGTGGCGGACCGCTATCAGGACATAGCG
TTGGCTACCCGTGATATTGCTGAAGAGCTTGGCGGCGAATGGGCTGACCGCTTCCTCGTGCTTTACGGTA
TCGCCGCTCCCGATTCGCAGCGCATCGCCTTCTATCGCCTTCTTGACGAGTTCTTCTGAGCGGGACTCTG
GGGTTCGAAATGACCGACCAAGCGACGCCCAACCTGCCATCACGAGATTTCGATTCCACCGCCGCCTTCT
ATGAAAGGTTGGGCTTCGGAATCGTTTTCCGGGACGCCGGCTGGATGATCCTCCAGCGCGGGGATCTCAT
GCTGGAGTTCTTCGCCCACCCTAGGGGGAGGCTAACTGAAACACGGAAGGAGACAATACCGGAAGGAACC
CGCGCTATGACGGCAATAAAAAGACAGAATAAAACGCACGGTGTTGGGTCGTTTGTTCATAAACGCGGGG
TTCGGTCCCAGGGCTGGCACTCTGTCGATACCCCACCGAGACCCCATTGGGGCCAATACGCCCGCGTTTC
TTCCTTTTCCCCACCCCACCCCCCAAGTTCGGGTGAAGGCCCAGGGCTCGCAGCCAACGTCGGGGCGGCA
GGCCCTGCCATAGCCTCAGGTTACTCATATATACTTTAGATTGATTTAAAACTTCATTTTTAATTTAAAA
GGATCTAGGTGAAGATCCTTTTTGATAATCTCATGACCAAAATCCCTTAACGTGAGTTTTCGTTCCACTG
AGCGTCAGACCCCGTAGAAAAGATCAAAGGATCTTCTTGAGATCCTTTTTTTCTGCGCGTAATCTGCTGC
TTGCAAACAAAAAAACCACCGCTACCAGCGGTGGTTTGTTTGCCGGATCAAGAGCTACCAACTCTTTTTC
CGAAGGTAACTGGCTTCAGCAGAGCGCAGATACCAAATACTGTTCTTCTAGTGTAGCCGTAGTTAGGCCA
CCACTTCAAGAACTCTGTAGCACCGCCTACATACCTCGCTCTGCTAATCCTGTTACCAGTGGCTGCTGCC
AGTGGCGATAAGTCGTGTCTTACCGGGTTGGACTCAAGACGATAGTTACCGGATAAGGCGCAGCGGTCGG
GCTGAACGGGGGGTTCGTGCACACAGCCCAGCTTGGAGCGAACGACCTACACCGAACTGAGATACCTACA
GCGTGAGCTATGAGAAAGCGCCACGCTTCCCGAAGGGAGAAAGGCGGACAGGTATCCGGTAAGCGGCAGG
GTCGGAACAGGAGAGCGCACGAGGGAGCTTCCAGGGGGAAACGCCTGGTATCTTTATAGTCCTGTCGGGT
TTCGCCACCTCTGACTTGAGCGTCGATTTTTGTGATGCTCGTCAGGGGGGCGGAGCCTATGGAAAAACGC
CAGCAACGCGGCCTTTTTACGGTTCCTGGCCTTTTGCTGGCCTTTTGCTCACATGTTCTTTCCTGCGTTA
TCCCCTGATTCTGTGGATAACCGTATTACCGCCATGCATTAGTTATTAATAGTAATCAATTACGGGGTCA
TTAGTTCATAGCCCATATATGGAGTTCCGCGTTACATAACTTACGGTAAATGGCCCGCCTGGCTGACCGC
CCAACGACCCCCGCCCATTGACGTCAATAATGACGTATGTTCCCATAGTAACGCCAATAGGGACTTTCCA
TTGACGTCAATGGGTGGAGTATTTACGGTAAACTGCCCACTTGGCAGTACATCAAGTGTATCATATGCCA
AGTACGCCCCCTATTGACGTCAATGACGGTAAATGGCCCGCCTGGCATTATGCCCAGTACATGACCTTAT
GGGACTTTCCTACTTGGCAGTACATCTACGTATTAGTCATCGCTATTACCATGGTGATGCGGTTTTGGCA
GTACATCAATGGGCGTGGATAGCGGTTTGACTCACGGGGATTTCCAAGTCTCCACCCCATTGACGTCAAT
GGGAGTTTGTTTTGGCACCAAAATCAACGGGACTTTCCAAAATGTCGTAACAACTCCGCCCCATTGACGC
AAATGGGCGGTAGGCGTGTACGGTGGGAGGTCTATATAAGCA
